>Addgene plasmid #155242 | pcDNA-HisFlag-rUSP19ER deltaN2 | addgene full sequence | sequence record 311878 | Addgene NGS Result
GGTCGCTGAGTAGTGCGCGAGCAAAATTTAAGCTACAACAAGGCAAGGCTTGACCGACAATTGCATGAAG
AATCTGCTTAGGGTTAGGCGTTTTGCGCTGCTTCGCGATGTACGGGCCAGATATACGCGTTGACATTGAT
TATTGACTAGTTATTAATAGTAATCAATTACGGGGTCATTAGTTCATAGCCCATATATGGAGTTCCGCGT
TACATAACTTACGGTAAATGGCCCGCCTGGCTGACCGCCCAACGACCCCCGCCCATTGACGTCAATAATG
ACGTATGTTCCCATAGTAACGCCAATAGGGACTTTCCATTGACGTCAATGGGTGGAGTATTTACGGTAAA
CTGCCCACTTGGCAGTACATCAAGTGTATCATATGCCAAGTACGCCCCCTATTGACGTCAATGACGGTAA
ATGGCCCGCCTGGCATTATGCCCAGTACATGACCTTATGGGACTTTCCTACTTGGCAGTACATCTACGTA
TTAGTCATCGCTATTACCATGGTGATGCGGTTTTGGCAGTACATCAATGGGCGTGGATAGCGGTTTGACT
CACGGGGATTTCCAAGTCTCCACCCCATTGACGTCAATGGGAGTTTGTTTTGGCACCAAAATCAACGGGA
CTTTCCAAAATGTCGTAACAACTCCGCCCCATTGACGCAAATGGGCGGTAGGCGTGTACGGTGGGAGGTC
TATATAAGCAGAGCTCTCTGGCTAACTAGAGAACCCACTGCTTACTGGCTTATCGAAATTAATACGACTC
ACTATAGGGAGACCCAAGCTGGCTAGTTAAGCTTGGTACCGAGCTCGGATCCACTAGTCCAGTGTGGTGG
AATTCTGCAGATATCCAGCACAGTGGCGGCCGCTCGAGTCTAGAGCCACCATGGCACATCATCATCATCA
TCACGACTACAAAGACCATGACGGTGATTATAAAGATCATGACATCGATTACAAGGATGACGATGACAAG
CGCCCGGGCTGCAGGAATTCCCAGACCAGGGATGGAAATTTTCTGAGGCTGCATCCGGGCTGTGGGCCCC
ACACCATCTTCCGCTGGCAGGTGAAGCTCAGGAACTTGATTGAGCCAGAGCAATGTACGTTTTGTTTCAC
GGCCTCTCGAATCGATATCTGCCTCCGGAAGCGGCAGAGTCAGCGCTGGGGGGGACTGGAGGCCCCTGCT
ACACGAGTGGGTGGTGCAAAGGTTGCCGTGCCGACAGGTCCAACCCCTTTGGATTCAACCCCTCCAGGAG
GTGGCCCCCTCCCTCTGACTGGCCAGGAGGAAGCCAGGGCTGTAGAGAAGGAAAAACCCAAGGCTCGGTC
AGAGGACTCGGGGCTGGATGGTGTGGTGGCTCGCACCCCCTTGGAGCATGTTACCCCAAAGCCAGAACCG
CACTTGGCCTCGCCCAAACCCACATGTATGGTGCCTCCAATGCCTCATAGTCCAGTGAGTGGAGATAGTG
TGGAGGAGGATGAAGAGGAAGAGAAGAAGGTTTGTCTCCCAGGCTTTACTGGCCTCGTCAACTTAGGGAA
CACCTGCTTCATGAATAGTGTCATTCAGTCTCTGTCCAACACTCGGGAGCTTCGTGACTTCTTCCACGAC
CGATCCTTTGAGGCTGAGATTAACTACAATAACCCATTGGGGACTGGTGGGCGTCTGGCTATTGGCTTCG
CTGTGCTGCTCCGGGCCCTGTGGAAGGGCACTCACCAAGCCTTTCAACCCTCCAAGCTAAAGGCCATTGT
AGCAAGCAAGGCCAGCCAGTTTACAGGCTACGCACAGCATGATGCCCAAGAGTTCATGGCTTTCTTGTTG
GATGGGCTGCATGAAGACCTGAATCGGATCCAAAACAAACCCTACACAGAGACTGTGGACTCAGATGGGC
GACCTGACGAGGTGGTGGCTGAAGAAGCATGGCAGCGGCACAAGATGAGGAACGACTCATTCATTGTGGA
CCTGTTTCAGGGCCAGTACAAGTCAAAGCTGGTGTGCCCTGTGTGTGCCAAGGTCTCCATCACTTTTGAC
CCGTTCCTTTATCTGCCGGTACCCTTGCCACAAAAGCAAAAGGTTCTCCCCATATATTATTTTGCCAGAG
AGCCCCATAGCAAACCCATCAAGTTCCTGGTGAGCGTCAGCAAGGAGAACTCCAGCGCAAGCGAAGTTTT
GGAGTCCCTCTCTCAGAGTGTCCACGTGAAGCCTGAGAGCCTGCGCCTGGCTGAGGTAATTAAGAATCGT
TTCCACCGTGTTTTCTTGCCCTCCCACTCACTGGATGCTGTGTCGCCAACGGACGTGCTCCTGTGCTTTG
AGCTGCTATCCCCAGAATTGGCTAAGGAGAGGGTAGTGGTGCTAGAGGTGCAGCAGCGCCCCCAGGTACC
CAGCATCCCTATCTCCAAGTGTGCAGCCTGCCAGCGGAAGCAGCAATCAGAAGATGAAAAACTGAAGCGT
TGTACCCGTTGCTACCGTGTGGGCTACTGCAACCAGTTCTGTCAGAAAACCCATTGGCCTGACCACAAAG
GCCTCTGCCGCCCCGAGAACATTGGCTACCCCTTCCTGGTCAGTGTACCTGCTTCACGCCTCACTTATGC
CCGTCTTGCTCAGCTACTAGAAGGTTATGCCCGGTACTCTGTGAGCGTATTCCAACCACCCTTCCAGCCT
GGCCGAATGGCTTTGGAATCACAGAGCCCTGGCTGTACCACGTTGCTTTCAACCAGCTCTCTGGAGGCTG
GGGATAGTGAAAGAGAACCCATTCAGCCTTCTGAGCTCCAGTTGGTGACTCCTGTGGCTGAGGGGGATAC
CGGGGCTCACCGCATGTGGCCACCTGCTGATCGGGGTCCTGTGCCTAGCACCAGTGGAATTTCTTCCGAG
ATGCTGGCCAGTGGGCCTATGGAAGGGTGTTCCTTGCTTGCTGGTGAGAGGGTGTCTCGGCCTGAAGCTG
CTGTGCCTGGGTACCAGCACTCACGTGAGTCTGTGAGCGCCCACACGCCCCAGTTCTTCATCTATAAAAT
TGATGCGTCAAGCCGTGAGCAGCGGCTGGAGGACAAAGGGGACACTCCACTGGAGCTAGGTGATGACTGT
AGCCTGGCTCTGGTGTGGCGGAACAACGAACGCCTTCAGGAGTTTGTGCTGGTGGCCTCCAAGGAGCTGG
AGTGTGCTGAAGACCCAGGCTCCGCTGGTGAGGCTGCCCGTGCTGGCCACTTCACCCTGGACCAGTGCCT
CAATCTCTTTACACGGCCTGAAGTGCTGGCACCTGAGGAAGCCTGGTACTGCCCACAGTGCAAACAGCAT
CGAGAGGCCTCCAAGCAGCTGCTGCTGTGGCGCCTACCAAATGTGCTCATCGTGCAGCTCAAGCGTTTCT
CCTTTCGTAGCTTCATTTGGCGTGACAAGATCAATGACTTGGTGGAGTTTCCAGTTCGGAACCTGGACTT
GAGCAAGTTCTGTATTGGTCAGAAAGAGGAGCAGCTGCCTAGCTATGACCTGTATGCAGTCATCAACCAC
TACGGAGGCATGATCGGCGGCCACTACACTGCCTGTGCACGGCTGCCCAGTGACCGTAGTAGCCAGCGCA
GTGACGTGGGCTGGCGCTTGTTTGATGACAGCACGGTGACAACAGTAGACGAGAGCCAGGTGGTGACACG
CTATGCCTATGTGCTCTTCTACCGTCGGCGGAACTCTCCTGTGGAGAGGCCCCCCAGGGCAGCTCACGCT
GAACACCACCCAGACCTAGGCCCTGCAGCCGAGGCTGCTGCCAGCCAGGCTTCCCGGATTTGGCAGGAGC
TCGAGGCCGAGGAGGAGATGGTGCCCGAGGGGCCTGGGCCTCTGGGTCCTTGGGGGCCCCAAGACTGGGT
GGGGCCCCCGCCACGTGGCCCTACCACATCAGACGAGGGCTGCCTCCGATACTTTGTCCTGGGTACCGTG
GCGGCTTTGGTGGCCCTTGTGCTCAACGTATTCTATCCTCTGGTATCTCAGAGTCGCTGGAGATGAGCTC
CCCTGCAGGCGCCTGCTGTGAGCTGGCCTACCTATGCTCACCAGGACAGGCCTGCCTTTGTGGTGGGAGA
CAGCTCTGGGCTCTGAGCCTCAGTGTATGTATCTGGTGGGAGACTTGTTGGGACTACAGCCTCTGTGGGG
GCAGAGTATCCTAGGGTGTGTGTCCATCCAGTTGTCTGTCCTCCTGTTTCTCTGACCCTTGTCCTAGGGC
TTGGGGAATTCGATATCAAGCTAAACCCGCTGATCAGCCTCGACTGTGCCTTCTAGTTGCCAGCCATCTG
TTGTTTGCCCCTCCCCCGTGCCTTCCTTGACCCTGGAAGGTGCCACTCCCACTGTCCTTTCCTAATAAAA
TGAGGAAATTGCATCGCATTGTCTGAGTAGGTGTCATTCTATTCTGGGGGGTGGGGTGGGGCAGGACAGC
AAGGGGGAGGATTGGGAAGACAATAGCAGGCATGCTGGGGATGCGGTGGGCTCTATGGCTTCTGAGGCGG
AAAGAACCAGCTGGGGCTCTAGGGGGTATCCCC
[124 nt withheld, positions 4514-4637]
C
[91 nt withheld, positions 4639-4729]
A
[49 nt withheld, positions 4731-4779]
CCTTTGACGTTGGAGTCCACGTTCTTT
[37 nt withheld, positions 4807-4843]
ACCCTATCTCGGTCTATTCTTTTGATTTATAAGGGATTTTGCCGATTTCGGCCTATTGGTTAAAAAATGA
GCTGATTTAACAAAAATTTAACGCGAATTAATTCTGTGGAATGTGTGTCAGTTAGGGTGTGGAAAGTCCC
CAGGCTCCCCAGCAGGCAGAAGTATGCAAAGCATGCATCTCAATTAGTCAGCAACCAGGTGTGGAAAGTC
CCCAGGCTCCCCAGCAGGCAGAAGTATGCAAAGCATGCATCTCAATTAGTCAGCAACCATAGTCCCGCCC
CTAACTCCGCCCATCCCGCCCCTAACTCCGCCCAGTTCCGCCCATTCTCCGCCCCATGGCTGACTAATTT
TTTTTATTTATGCAGAGGCCGAGGCCGCCTCTGCCTCTGAGCTATTCCAGAAGTAGTGAGGAGGCTTTTT
TGGAGGCCTAGGCTTTTGCAAAAAGCTCCCGGGAGCTTGTATATCCATTTTCGGATCTGATCAAGAGACA
GGATGAGGATCGTTTCGCATGATTGAACAAGATGGATTGCACGCAGGTTCTCCGGCCGCTTGGGTGGAGA
GGCTATTCGGCTATGACTGGGCACAACAGACAATCGGCTGCTCTGATGCCGCCGTGTTCCGGCTGTCAGC
GCAGGGGCGCCCGGTTCTTTTTGTCAAGACCGACCTGTCCGGTGCCCTGAATGAACTGCAGGACGAGGCA
GCGCGGCTATCGTGGCTGGCCACGACGGGCGTTCCTTGCGCAGCTGTGCTCGACGTTGTCACTGAAGCGG
GAAGGGACTGGCTGCTATTGGGCGAAGTGCCGGGGCAGGATCTCCTGTCATCTCACCTTGCTCCTGCCGA
GAAAGTATCCATCATGGCTGATGCAATGCGGCGGCTGCATACGCTTGATCCGGCTACCTGCCCATTCGAC
CACCAAGCGAAACATCGCATCGAGCGAGCACGTACTCGGATGGAAGCCGGTCTTGTCGATCAGGATGATC
TGGACGAAGAGCATCAGGGGCTCGCGCCAGCCGAACTGTTCGCCAGGCTCAAGGCGCGCATGCCCGACGG
CGAGGATCTCGTCGTGACCCATGGCGATGCCTGCTTGCCGAATATCATGGTGGAAAATGGCCGCTTTTCT
GGATTCATCGACTGTGGCCGGCTGGGTGTGGCGGACCGCTATCAGGACATAGCGTTGGCTACCCGTGATA
TTGCTGAAGAGCTTGGCGGCGAATGGGCTGACCGCTTCCTCGTGCTTTACGGTATCGCCGCTCCCGATTC
GCAGCGCATCGCCTTCTATCGCCTTCTTGACGAGTTCTTCTGAGCGGGACTCTGGGGTTCGCGAAATGAC
CGACCAAGCGACGCCCAACCTGCCATCACGAGATTTCGATTCCACCGCCGCCTTCTATGAAAGGTTGGGC
TTCGGAATCGTTTTCCGGGACGCCGGCTGGATGATCCTCCAGCGCGGGGATCTCATGCTGGAGTTCTTCG
CCCACCCCAACTTGTTTATTGCAGCTTATAATGGTTACAAATAAAGCAATAGCATCACAAATTTCACAAA
TAAAGCATTTTTTTCACTGCATTCTAGTTGTGGTTTGTCCAAACTCATCAATGTATCTTATCATGTCTGT
ATACCGTCGACCTCTAGCTAGAGCTTGGCGTAATCATGGTCATAGCTGTTTCCTGTGTGAAATTGTTATC
CGCTCACAATTCCACACAACATACGAGCCGGAAGCATAAAGTGTAAAGCCTGGGGTGCCTAATGAGTGAG
CTAACTCACATTAATTGCGTTGCGCTCACTGCCCGCTTTCCAGTCGGGAAACCTGTCGTGCCAGCTGCAT
TAATGAATCGGCCAACGCGCGGGGAGAGGCGGTTTGCGTATTGGGCGCTCTTCCGCTTCCTCGCTCACTG
ACTCGCTGCGCTCGGTCGTTCGGCTGCGGCGAGCGGTATCAGCTCACTCAAAGGCGGTAATACGGTTATC
CACAGAATCAGGGGATAACGCAGGAAAGAACATGTGAGCAAAAGGCCAGCAAAAGGCCAGGAACCGTAAA
AAGGCCGCGTTGCTGGCGTTTTTCCATAGGCTCCGCCCCCCTGACGAGCATCACAAAAATCGACGCTCAA
GTCAGAGGTGGCGAAACCCGACAGGACTATAAAGATACCAGGCGTTTCCCCCTGGAAGCTCCCTCGTGCG
CTCTCCTGTTCCGACCCTGCCGCTTACCGGATACCTGTCCGCCTTTCTCCCTTCGGGAAGCGTGGCGCTT
TCTCATAGCTCACGCTGTAGGTATCTCAGTTCGGTGTAGGTCGTTCGCTCCAAGCTGGGCTGTGTGCACG
AACCCCCCGTTCAGCCCGACCGCTGCGCCTTATCCGGTAACTATCGTCTTGAGTCCAACCCGGTAAGACA
CGACTTATCGCCACTGGCAGCAGCCACTGGTAACAGGATTAGCAGAGCGAGGTATGTAGGCGGTGCTACA
GAGTTCTTGAAGTGGTGGCCTAACTACGGCTACACTAGAAGAACAGTATTTGGTATCTGCGCTCTGCTGA
AGCCAGTTACCTTCGGAAAAAGAGTTGGTAGCTCTTGATCCGGCAAACAAACCACCGCTGGTAGCGGTGG
TTTTTTTGTTTGCAAGCAGCAGATTACGCGCAGAAAAAAAGGATCTCAAGAAGATCCTTTGATCTTTTCT
ACGGGGTCTGACGCTCAGTGGAACGAAAACTCACGTTAAGGGATTTTGGTCATGAGATTATCAAAAAGGA
TCTTCACCTAGATCCTTTTAAATTAAAAATGAAGTTTTAAATCAATCTAAAGTATATATGAGTAAACTTG
GTCTGACAGTTACCAATGCTTAATCAGTGAGGCACCTATCTCAGCGATCTGTCTATTTCGTTCATCCATA
GTTGCCTGACTCCCCGTCGTGTAGATAACTACGATACGGGAGGGCTTACCATCTGGCCCCAGTGCTGCAA
TGATACCGCGAGACCCACGCTCACCGGCTCCAGATTTATCAGCAATAAACCAGCCAGCCGGAAGGGCCGA
GCGCAGAAGTGGTCCTGCAACTTTATCCGCCTCCATCCAGTCTATTAATTGTTGCCGGGAAGCTAGAGTA
AGTAGTTCGCCAGTTAATAGTTTGCGCAACGTTGTTGCCATTGCTACAGGCATCGTGGTGTCACGCTCGT
CGTTTGGTATGGCTTCATTCAGCTCCGGTTCCCAACGATCAAGGCGAGTTACATGATCCCCCATGTTGTG
CAAAAAAGCGGTTAGCTCCTTCGGTCCTCCGATCGTTGTCAGAAGTAAGTTGGCCGCAGTGTTATCACTC
ATGGTTATGGCAGCACTGCATAATTCTCTTACTGTCATGCCATCCGTAAGATGCTTTTCTGTGACTGGTG
AGTACTCAACCAAGTCATTCTGAGAATAGTGTATGCGGCGACCGAGTTGCTCTTGCCCGGCGTCAATACG
GGATAATACCGCGCCACATAGCAGAACTTTAAAAGTGCTCATCATTGGAAAACGTTCTTCGGGGCGAAAA
CTCTCAAGGATCTTACCGCTGTTGAGATCCAGTTCGATGTAACCCACTCGTGCACCCAACTGATCTTCAG
CATCTTTTACTTTCACCAGCGTTTCTGGGTGAGCAAAAACAGGAAGGCAAAATGCCGCAAAAAAGGGAAT
AAGGGCGACACGGAAATGTTGAATACTCATACTCTTCCTTTTTCAATATTATTGAAGCATTTATCAGGGT
TATTGTCTCATGAGCGGATACATATTTGAATGTATTTAGAAAAATAAACAAATAGGGGTTCCGCGCACAT
TTCCCCGAAAAGTGCCACCTGACGTCGACGGATCGGGAGATCTCCCGATCCCCTATGGTGCACTCTCAGT
ACAATCTGCTCTGATGCCGCATAGTTAAGCCAGTATCTGCTCCCTGCTTGTGTGTTGGA
Features (pLannotate 1.2.2; 24 found; start..end, strand, type, name):
    132..511     +  enhancer       CMV enhancer: human cytomegalovirus immediate early enhancer
    512..715     +  promoter       CMV promoter: human cytomegalovirus (CMV) immediate early promoter
    711..744     +  LTR            5' LTR (truncated) (fragment): truncated 5' long terminal repeat (LTR) from HIV-1
    760..778     +  promoter       T7 promoter: promoter for bacteriophage T7 RNA polymerase
    897..913     +  CDS            capTEV™ (fragment): composite tag for in vivo biotinylation, TEV protease cleavage, and 6xHis tagging
    915..980     +  CDS            3xFLAG: three tandem FLAG® epitope tags, followed by an enterokinase cleavage site
    983..1000    +  misc_feature   MCS (fragment): pBluescript multiple cloning site
   1002..3983    +  CDS            Usp19 (fragment): UBP19_RAT - Experimental evidence at protein level: Swiss-Prot protein existence level 1. Deubiquitinating enzyme that regulates the degradation of various proteins. Deubiquitinates and prevents proteasomal degradation of RNF123 which in turn stimulates CDKN1B ubiquitin-dependent degradation thereby playing a role in cell proliferation. Involved in decreased protein synthesis in atrophying skeletal muscle. Modulates transcription of major myofibrillar proteins. Also involved in turnover of endoplasmic-reticulum-associated degradation (ERAD) substrates. Regulates the stability of BIRC2/c-IAP1 a
   4205..4222    +  misc_feature   MCS (fragment): pBluescript multiple cloning site
   4244..4468    +  polyA_signal   bGH poly(A) signal: bovine growth hormone polyadenylation signal
   4472..4493    +  promoter       SV40 promoter (fragment): SV40 enhancer and early promoter
   4514..4942    +  rep_origin     f1 ori (sequence partly withheld): f1 bacteriophage origin of replication; arrow indicates direction of (+) strand synthesis
   4956..5285    +  promoter       SV40 promoter: SV40 enhancer and early promoter
   5352..6143    +  CDS            neo: KKA2_KLEPN - Also known as kan, nptII. Experimental evidence at protein level: Swiss-Prot protein existence level 1. Resistance to kanamycin, neomycin, paromomycin, ribostamycin, butirosin and gentamicin B. From Klebsiella pneumoniae.
   6169..6327    +  CDS            ble (fragment): BLE_KLEPN - Experimental evidence at protein level: Swiss-Prot protein existence level 1. Binding protein with a strong affinity to the bleomycin family of antibiotics. Binds to CL990; an antimitotic-antibiotic compound. From Klebsiella pneumoniae.
   6322..6443    +  polyA_signal   SV40 poly(A) signal: SV40 polyadenylation signal
   6516..6532    -  protein_bind   lac operator: The lac repressor binds to the lac operator to inhibit transcription in E. coli. This inhibition can be relieved by adding lactose or isopropyl-β-D-thiogalactopyranoside (IPTG). lac repressor encoded by lacI
   6540..6570    -  promoter       lac promoter: promoter for the E. coli lac operon
   6585..6606    -  protein_bind   CAP binding site: CAP binding activates transcription in the presence of cAMP. E. coli catabolite activator protein
   6619..6711    -  CDS            lacI (fragment): lac repressor; lacI; The lac repressor binds to the lac operator to inhibit transcription in E. coli. This inhibition can be relieved by adding lactose or isopropyl-β-D-thiogalactopyranoside (IPTG).
   6894..7482    -  rep_origin     ori: high-copy-number ColE1/pMB1/pBR322/pUC origin of replication
   7653..8513    -  CDS            AmpR: β-lactamase; bla; confers resistance to ampicillin, carbenicillin, and related antibiotics
   8514..8618    -  promoter       AmpR promoter: bla
   8677..8729    -  misc_feature   bom (fragment): basis of mobility region from pBR322
