[The description below was written by a language model from this plasmid's Addgene catalogue record and pLannotate feature annotations shown in this document.]
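Description:
pcDNA-HisFlag-rUSP19ER deltaN2 is a mammalian expression plasmid built on the pcDNA 3.1/Myc-His A backbone for overexpressing an N-terminally truncated form of the endoplasmic reticulum isoform of rat USP19, a deubiquitinating enzyme implicated in ER-associated degradation, cell proliferation and muscle atrophy. The sequenced record is 8,752 nt. It is propagated in E. coli as a high-copy plasmid through a ColE1/pUC-type origin with ampicillin selection (AmpR under its own bla promoter). An f1 origin is also present, which in principle allows single-stranded DNA production.

The expression cassette is driven by the human CMV immediate-early enhancer and promoter, with a T7 promoter just downstream that can serve for in vitro transcription or as a sequencing primer site. The open reading frame begins with a 6xHis tag (picked up by the annotation software as a short fragment of a composite His-containing tag) followed by 3xFLAG, giving an N-terminal handle for affinity purification, immunoprecipitation and immunodetection. This is fused to the roughly 3 kb Usp19 fragment described in the record as delta1-1088; the record does not say whether that numbering refers to nucleotides or residues. The insert was cloned between XbaI and PmeI sites, and transcripts are terminated by the bovine growth hormone polyadenylation signal. A separate cassette, with the SV40 early promoter driving the neomycin phosphotransferase gene and an SV40 polyadenylation signal, permits G418 selection of stably transfected cells. Several short annotated fragments (HIV-1 LTR, ble, lacI, bom) are likely backbone remnants or partial matches rather than functional parts. The construct is suited to comparing truncated USP19 with other forms in domain-function studies in mammalian cells.
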