Addgene plasmid #155242: pcDNA-HisFlag-rUSP19ER deltaN2
Purpose: for mammalian overexpression of truncated (delta1-1088) ER isoform of rat USP19
Depositing lab: Simon Wing. Depositing organization: Research Institute of the McGill University Health Centre.
Backbone
  Vector backbone: pcDNA 3.1/Myc-His A
  Backbone size w/o insert (bp): 5493
  Vector type: Mammalian Expression
  Selectable markers: Neomycin (select with G418)
Growth in bacteria
  Bacterial resistance: Ampicillin, 100 μg/mL
  Growth temperature: 37°C
  Growth strain: DH5alpha
  Copy number: High Copy
Gene/Insert
  Gene/Insert name: USP19 (delta1-1088) (ER isoform)
  Species: R. norvegicus (rat)
  Insert size (bp): 2994
  Entrez Gene: Usp19
  Promoter: CMV
  Tag / fusion protein: 6XHis-3XFlag (N terminal on insert)
  Cloning method: Restriction Enzyme; 5′ cloning site XbaI (not destroyed); 3′ cloning site PmeI (destroyed during cloning)
  Sequencing primers: 5′ T7; 3′ BGHreverse
Terms and licenses: Academic/Nonprofit Terms; Industry Terms: Not Available to Industry
How to cite: pcDNA-HisFlag-rUSP19ER deltaN2 was a gift from Simon Wing (Addgene plasmid # 155242 ; http://n2t.net/addgene:155242 ; RRID:Addgene_155242)
